>Addgene plasmid #97135 | Tol2-lyzC-microRNA 2184-Dendra2 | addgene full sequence | sequence record 182769 | Addgene NGS Result
GTTTGTGGTTTAAGCTGTTTGTTGACACACGCTTGTCATCTCCATTTTTCTGTGAAGTTATTGTCAGTTT
ATTGCACACTGGGTTGCATTAAGCTGCAGTTTTTTCACAACAGTTTTCCACATTGTAACAGTCAGTCTCC
AAATTATTCCATCAGTCCTCAAATTTAGTCATTTGAGGCCATGAAAACACTTAAAACTACATGAAGGTAG
TTTGGCATTAGGTTTTAGACTTGTTCTTGTTTGGCATATTGCAACCTGTGTAAAAATGATTTGATTTTTA
TTTTTTTTTTTTTTTTTTCAGAAAGAAACGGTCCAAAAAGAGTTATGTGAACATTTATCCATGTGTTTAA
TGTTTTTTAAATTAAAAAAAAACATTTTTATTAAACCACTTGTGACTAAACCTTTTTTAGTTATTCTATT
TTGTGACGAGTCTGAATGGCCAAAGTACTCTTGAATCCAAAATCTTTATAGTAAAATGTTTAATCTTACT
TGCAGTGTTGGGTATAATTTGTAACAAAGTTGAATTCCATATCTGCTGAGTGAAAAAGTAAAGTAAGAGA
TTGCTGTAAATATTTAGGTTATTTATTTATTAATACAATATAGAAAGTAACAAAACACAATGTAAAAAAT
CAATAAAGAAAGTAAATATTAAAAGTAATGATAAACTAATGATGTAAACAATATTAGCAACAAAGTTTGT
ACAATTCAGGGAGGGTAAAGAATTTCACCTAATAGTCAAACTCTGTATTAAATAATATAAAATCTTTGTT
CTTAGTCTGAAGAGGAGACTGTGAGAGAAAGCTTACTGGTTGTTAAATTAGAAAATTTGTAACTTGCAGA
TTAAAATGATTTAAATAATTTTATAAAGGCCATGTTTGAAACAAATGTAAAAACATAATAAATGTTAAGA
ATTTCAGATATTGAGATTTTACAATTTAAAAAAAGCAATAAAGTAATAGCAGAGACCTACACTCTTAAAG
TAAATTACCCAACTCTGCTTACTAGTAACTTTTGGAATAGTTACTAGTATCCATTGAACAAATACTAGAA
TCTAATTAAATTGTGTGAGTGTCCAATGAAAAGATTCTTGTATTTAAAACAGTACCAGTATCTATATATG
TACAAAATTTAGTGCTAGCAAAATGCAAATAAATACTACTGCATATAATGGATTGCATTGTAAATCGACT
CGCCATAATACATTTATTTCCTATTTTTACTTTTAACAAAAAATAAGTTCACTGAGTATTTCATGTCATT
AAATCGCATTAAACCTCTTGCATGCTTTATGTACACTAGTGCAGTTCGCTAAATGACCACCGGTGTCACT
AATAACACGATCGTTTCTGAATTCTGCATTAAACGCCATTTATACGTTGCTCTTATTAGTAAACAATTTC
TCCATCATGAGCTCGACCAGTATTGCATATTTCATCCTCTTAAATCCAGAGTTGTTTCTTTTAATCACTT
TCTCTTCATGATAAAAGCAGTTTTTGGTTTTCAGAAGTTTACAACAAACCCAGTCAGTTATTGCCTCAGC
AAACACTGGAGCAACTGCACACTTGTGAAAAGCTTCTTGCGAAACACAAACCTTTCTCTGGACTTATAAA
TAAAGGCATTCAGCAGCTCCACCATACACCTCCACTGGTCTTGATAAAGCAGATATCAGCAGTGATACAG
GTACCGCCACCATGGATGAGGAAATCGCTGCCCTGGTCGTTGACAACGGCTCCGGTATGTGCAAAGCCGG
TTTTGCTGGAGATGATGCCCCTCGTGCTGTTTTCCCCTCCATTGTTGGACGACCCAGACATCAGGTACAT
TTAATAAACCATCCTAATAACATGTTAATCATATTGAACCACATTAAACTCTCATTTGTGCATTTTACAT
CTTTTAAAACCGATTTATATTCGTTTTTAGATAATGAAGTTTATTAAAGTGTTAATTCACAGCTTTATTG
CTTGTTTTGAGAATCTGCTTGCATAAGTGATTTTTAAACTTGATCTGATTTTCGTTTGTTTCGAAGTTCT
TCAGCTTTGAAAGTCAGATCTTCAATTCACAGCCATGCCATAGTTTTAGGATACAGTATAAGTAGACGAA
TTGGGATGCATCGTAGATTTTATGCTGTGTTTGTTATGGTTTTTCAGTGGTAGAGATTTTCAGAGTATTA
TTAGGGTTATAGTCAGTGTCAGGTTTATTTATCGTCAGCGTGATGGGCAAAAAACAGCTGGCAGTACGGG
CTTGTTTTTGCTTCTTTTGCTGCTTAAATAGCCGACATTGTCTGTTTTGTAATTAATTATTCTTAGAGAT
GTTGTGTGTGTATGTGTGTTCATCTCTGAATGATGCCCTAAGCCCTAAACAGTAAGAGTTTATGTGCTGA
GGTTGAAAATTCAGCACATGGTCTCTTACTTGTAGGGAAAAAGGTTTCTATCGCCTGTCACATTGTTTTC
GCAGCCAACTGCTGTTACTCTCGCCCAGAAATCTGCGCCAACATGGACACACCCAGTGGAGCAAGCCATC
TGATTTTCATGGTCAGATTGTAAAGAAGCAATTACTCTTGGACAGTTTAAGCAGAAAAGCCACCAAGTCA
AGTCACTGGTCATATGATGAACTCGAAGATCTAATAAAAGTTAATTTAAGCGTTCATTACAATAAATTCA
AGTGAATCTGTTTTAAGCTAGCCTTTAACGTTTTTAAATTCCTTCAAACAAATTAGTTCCTCTTTGCAGT
TCCTCATTTCTCGGTGAGCTGGTGCTTTAATCCCTTTACTTTTTCTTCCTCTAGGGAGTGATGGTTGGCA
TGGGACGAATTAATTCCTGCAGCCCGGGGGTACCGGTCGCCACCATGAACACCCCGGGAATTAACCTGAT
CAAGGAGGACATGCGCGTGAAGGTGCACATGGAGGGCAACGTGAACGGCCACGCCTTCGTGATCGAGGGC
GAGGGCAAGGGCAAGCCCTACGAGGGCACCCAGACCGCCAACCTGACCGTGAAGGAGGGCGCCCCCCTGC
CCTTCAGCTACGACATCCTGACCACCGCCGTGCACTACGGCAACCGGGTGTTCACCAAGTACCCCGAGGA
CATCCCCGACTACTTCAAGCAGAGCTTCCCCGAGGGCTACAGCTGGGAGCGCACCATGACCTTCGAGGAC
AAGGGCATCTGCACCATCCGCAGCGACATCAGCCTGGAGGGCGACTGCTTCTTCCAGAACGTGCGCTTCA
AGGGCACCAACTTCCCCCCCAACGGCCCCGTGATGCAGAAGAAAACCCTGAAGTGGGAGCCCAGCACCGA
GAAGCTGCACGTGCGCGACGGCCTGCTGGTGGGCAACATCAACATGGCCCTGCTGCTGGAGGGCGGCGGC
CACTACCTGTGCGACTTCAAGACCACCTACAAGGCCAAGAAGGTGGTGCAGCTGCCCGACGCCCACTTCG
TGGACCACCGCATCGAGATCCTGGGCAACGACAGCGACTACAACAAGGTGAAGCTGTACGAGCACGCCGT
GGCCCGCTACAGCCCCCTGCCCAGCCAGGTGTGGTAATCTAGATCATAATCAGCCATACCACATTTGTAG
AGGTTTTACTTGCTTTAAAAAACCTCCCACACCTCCCCCTGAACCTGAAACATAAAATGAATGCAATTGT
TGTTGTTAACTTGTTTATTGCAGCTTATAATGGTTACAAATAAAGCAATAGCATCACAAATTTCACAAAT
AAAGCATTTTTTTCACTGCATTCTAGTTGTGGTTTGTCCAAACTCATCAATGTATCTTAAGGCGTAAATT
GTAAGCGTTAATATTTTGTTAAAATTCGCGTTAAATTTTTGTTAAATCAGCTCATTTTTTAACCAATAGG
CCGAAATCGGCGGATCCTGCGGCCGCAAGGGAAAATAGAATGAAGTGATCTCCAAAAAATAAGTACTTTT
TGACTGTAAATAAAATTGTAAGGAGTAAAAAGTACTTTTTTTTCTAAAAAAATGTAATTAAGTAAAAGTA
AAAGTATTGATTTTTAATTGTACTCAAGTAAAGTAAAAATCCCCAAAAATAATACTTAAGTACAGTAATC
AAGTAAAATTACTCAAGTACTTTACACCTCTGGTTCTTGACCCCCTACCTTCAGCAAGCCCAGCAGATCC
ACTAGATCTTTTGTTCCCTTTAGTGAGGGTTAATTGCGCGCTTGGCGTAATCATGGTCATAGCTGTTTCC
TGTGTGAAATTGTTATCCGCTCACAATTCCACACAACATACGAGCCGGAAGCATAAAGTGTAAAGCCTGG
GGTGCCTAATGAGTGAGCTAACTCACATTAATTGCGTTGCGCTCACTGCCCGCTTTCCAGTCGGGAAACC
TGTCGTGCCAGCTGCATTAATGAATCGGCCAACGCGCGGGGAGAGGCGGTTTGCGTATTGGGCGCTCTTC
CGCTTCCTCGCTCACTGACTCGCTGCGCTCGGTCGTTCGGCTGCGGCGAGCGGTATCAGCTCACTCAAAG
GCGGTAATACGGTTATCCACAGAATCAGGGGATAACGCAGGAAAGAACATGTGAGCAAAAGGCCAGCAAA
AGGCCAGGAACCGTAAAAAGGCCGCGTTGCTGGCGTTTTTCCATAGGCTCCGCCCCCCTGACGAGCATCA
CAAAAATCGACGCTCAAGTCAGAGGTGGCGAAACCCGACAGGACTATAAAGATACCAGGCGTTTCCCCCT
GGAAGCTCCCTCGTGCGCTCTCCTGTTCCGACCCTGCCGCTTACCGGATACCTGTCCGCCTTTCTCCCTT
CGGGAAGCGTGGCGCTTTCTCATAGCTCACGCTGTAGGTATCTCAGTTCGGTGTAGGTCGTTCGCTCCAA
GCTGGGCTGTGTGCACGAACCCCCCGTTCAGCCCGACCGCTGCGCCTTATCCGGTAACTATCGTCTTGAG
TCCAACCCGGTAAGACACGACTTATCGCCACTGGCAGCAGCCACTGGTAACAGGATTAGCAGAGCGAGGT
ATGTAGGCGGTGCTACAGAGTTCTTGAAGTGGTGGCCTAACTACGGCTACACTAGAAGAACAGTATTTGG
TATCTGCGCTCTGCTGAAGCCAGTTACCTTCGGAAAAAGAGTTGGTAGCTCTTGATCCGGCAAACAAACC
ACCGCTGGTAGCGGTGGTTTTTTTGTTTGCAAGCAGCAGATTACGCGCAGAAAAAAAGGATCTCAAGAAG
ATCCTTTGATCTTTTCTACGGGGTCTGACGCTCAGTGGAACGAAAACTCACGTTAAGGGATTTTGGTCAT
GAGATTATCAAAAAGGATCTTCACCTAGATCCTTTTAAATTAAAAATGAAGTTTTAAATCAATCTAAAGT
ATATATGAGTAAACTTGGTCTGACAGTTACCAATGCTTAATCAGTGAGGCACCTATCTCAGCGATCTGTC
TATTTCGTTCATCCATAGTTGCCTGACTCCCCGTCGTGTAGATAACTACGATACGGGAGGGCTTACCATC
TGGCCCCAGTGCTGCAATGATACCGCGAGACCCACGCTCACCGGCTCCAGATTTATCAGCAATAAACCAG
CCAGCCGGAAGGGCCGAGCGCAGAAGTGGTCCTGCAACTTTATCCGCCTCCATCCAGTCTATTAATTGTT
GCCGGGAAGCTAGAGTAAGTAGTTCGCCAGTTAATAGTTTGCGCAACGTTGTTGCCATTGCTACAGGCAT
CGTGGTGTCACGCTCGTCGTTTGGTATGGCTTCATTCAGCTCCGGTTCCCAACGATCAAGGCGAGTTACA
TGATCCCCCATGTTGTGCAAAAAAGCGGTTAGCTCCTTCGGTCCTCCGATCGTTGTCAGAAGTAAGTTGG
CCGCAGTGTTATCACTCATGGTTATGGCAGCACTGCATAATTCTCTTACTGTCATGCCATCCGTAAGATG
CTTTTCTGTGACTGGTGAGTACTCAACCAAGTCATTCTGAGAATAGTGTATGCGGCGACCGAGTTGCTCT
TGCCCGGCGTCAATACGGGATAATACCGCGCCACATAGCAGAACTTTAAAAGTGCTCATCATTGGAAAAC
GTTCTTCGGGGCGAAAACTCTCAAGGATCTTACCGCTGTTGAGATCCAGTTCGATGTAACCCACTCGTGC
ACCCAACTGATCTTCAGCATCTTTTACTTTCACCAGCGTTTCTGGGTGAGCAAAAACAGGAAGGCAAAAT
GCCGCAAAAAAGGGAATAAGGGCGACACGGAAATGTTGAATACTCATACTCTTCCTTTTTCAATATTATT
GAAGCATTTATCAGGGTTATTGTCTCATGAGCGGATACATATTTGAATGTATTTAGAAAAATAAACAAAT
AGGGGTTCCGCGCACATTTCCCCGAAAAGTGCCACCTAAATTGTAAGCGTTAATATTTTGTTAAAATTCG
CGTTAAATTTTTGTTAAATCAGCTCATTTTTTAACCAATAGGCCGAAATCGGCAAAATCCCTTATAAATC
AAAAGAATAGACCGAGATAGGGT
[37 nt withheld, positions 6464-6500]
AAAGAACGTGGACTCCAACGTCAAAGG
[49 nt withheld, positions 6528-6576]
T
[91 nt withheld, positions 6578-6668]
CACAATGACGGCTACTACATGGTGCCATTCCTTCCTCTTTATAGGAATGGAGACTACCTCCTGTCCAACA
ATGCTCTTGGATACGAGTACGCCTACCTGTTGGACCCAGGTCATTGCACAACACCAGAAATGCCCTCTGA
TCTGCAAAAGACGTGAATATCTGTTCAGACACCCATATCCACTCTGTTCCACACAGGTCAGAGGTTTGTC
CAGGAGTTCTTGACAGAGGTGTAAAAAGTACTCAAAAATTTTACTCAAGTGAAAGTACAAGTACTTAGGG
AAAATTTTACTCAATTAAAAGTAAAAGTATCTGGCTAGAATCTTACTTGAGTAAAAGTAAAAAAGTACTC
CATTAAAATTGTACTTGAGTATTAAGGAAGTAAAAGGCTAGCAAGATCTGCTCGAGATACATTTGATTAG
AAGAGTTTGACTTGGGTTGATTATAGCAAATAGTGGAACACAAACAGATTTTGAAATATTCTTGCAAATT
TATTTATTAAATCCATTCAAATATTGTCATTTTTTGTACTGTGTAATTTATATTGATTTGCTCATACAAT
ATTTACATTTCGCTTAAACAATACACTATTATTTATATTTAAAAATAGCTATATATAAATCAAATGTATA
GCTCTTTTTTACACAATTAATCAAAGCTAAAATATTTGTCACACAAATACAGTAAGCCACTTCACAATGA
TATCTTCAAAATCTGTGCTTGACTGAATCATTTCATTTATTGTTTTGTAATTCACATTATACCTTACGTT
CTCCAGGCACAGTTTGAATTGTTGATAAATGAAGATAATACATCTGATTTAATTAGTCTCCTTTGTTTAT
AATAACTTTAATCTAATTTGATAGTAATAATTCCAGCAATACATCCATTACAATAAAAATCGCTTTTTTA
TTTTGCACATTAGTTTGCCGGTATTTGTTTAAAGTTTCACCATACTTTTAAATCATGTGCTATTTGAAAA
GGGCTGTTATGACTGGAATTAAATGTTTTTTTTTATATCAGTGTTTTAGATTGAAGTACAATATTTATAG
GTAAAATTCACCAGCATATGCTTAAAGATAGCCATGCTCCAGGTCCTTGTGTCCTTCTAAGGTCT
Features (pLannotate 1.2.2; 16 found; start..end, strand, type, name):
   1692..1814    +  CDS            actba (fragment): ACTB1_DANRE - Also known as bact, bactin1, bactzf. Experimental evidence at protein level: Swiss-Prot protein existence level 1. Actin is a highly conserved protein that polymerizes to produce filaments that form cross-linked networks in the cytoplasm of cells. Actin exists in both monomeric (G-actin) and polymeric (F-actin) forms, both forms playing key functions, such as cell motility and contraction. In addition to their role in the cytoplasmic cytoskeleton, G- and F-actin also localize in the nucleus, and regulate gene transcription and motility and repair of damaged DNA. From Danio rerio
   2812..2830    -  misc_feature   MCS (fragment): pBluescript multiple cloning site
   2845..3534    +  CDS            Dendra2: Dendra2 is a photoconvertible green fluorescent protein published in 2006, derived from Dendronephthya sp.. It has high acid sensitivity.
   3542..3625    +  CDS            large T antigen (fragment): large T antigen from SV40 (simian virus 40)
   3648..3769    +  polyA_signal   SV40 poly(A) signal: SV40 polyadenylation signal
   3776..3861    -  rep_origin     M13 ori (fragment): M13 bacteriophage origin of replication; arrow indicates direction of (+) strand synthesis
   4147..4165    -  promoter       T3 promoter: promoter for bacteriophage T3 RNA polymerase
   4210..4226    -  protein_bind   lac operator: The lac repressor binds to the lac operator to inhibit transcription in E. coli. This inhibition can be relieved by adding lactose or isopropyl-β-D-thiogalactopyranoside (IPTG). lac repressor encoded by lacI
   4234..4264    -  promoter       lac promoter: promoter for the E. coli lac operon
   4279..4300    -  protein_bind   CAP binding site: CAP binding activates transcription in the presence of cAMP. E. coli catabolite activator protein
   4313..4405    -  CDS            lacI (fragment): lac repressor; lacI; The lac repressor binds to the lac operator to inhibit transcription in E. coli. This inhibition can be relieved by adding lactose or isopropyl-β-D-thiogalactopyranoside (IPTG).
   4588..5176    -  rep_origin     ori: high-copy-number ColE1/pMB1/pBR322/pUC origin of replication
   5347..6207    -  CDS            AmpR: β-lactamase; bla; confers resistance to ampicillin, carbenicillin, and related antibiotics
   6208..6312    -  promoter       AmpR promoter: bla
   6338..6668    -  rep_origin     f1 ori (fragment) (sequence partly withheld): f1 bacteriophage origin of replication; arrow indicates direction of (+) strand synthesis
   6666..6893    +  CDS            tyr (fragment) (sequence partly withheld): TYRO_ORYLA - Also known as tyro. Experimental evidence at transcript level: Swiss-Prot protein existence level 2. This is a copper-containing oxidase that functions in the formation of pigments such as melanins and other polyphenolic compounds. From Oryzias latipes (Japanese rice fish) (Japanese killifish).
