[The description below was written by a language model from this plasmid's Addgene catalogue record and pLannotate feature annotations shown in this document.]
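Description:
Tol2-lyzC-microRNA 2184-Dendra2 is a 7,783-nt zebrafish transgenesis plasmid built on a Tol2 transposon backbone and intended to overexpress a microRNA together with the fluorescent protein Dendra2 in zebrafish. It is maintained in E. coli through a high-copy ColE1/pUC-type origin and selected with ampicillin via the β-lactamase gene and its promoter. Remnants of a pBluescript-style cloning vector are also present, including a partial f1 origin, lac promoter/operator elements, a T3 promoter and a fragment of the multiple cloning site.

The annotated payload centres on the Dendra2 coding sequence, a green-to-red photoconvertible reporter, followed by a short SV40 large T antigen fragment and the SV40 polyadenylation signal that terminates the transcript. The insert is listed as zebrafish microRNA 2184 plus Dendra2, introduced by ligation-independent cloning. The automated feature table does not annotate the microRNA itself, the lyzC promoter implied by the name, or the Tol2 terminal repeats. The lyzC (lysozyme C) promoter is commonly used to drive neutrophil-restricted expression in zebrafish, which fits the associated study of neutrophil migration, but its position cannot be confirmed from the annotations. A short zebrafish β-actin fragment lies upstream of Dendra2, in the unannotated region where the promoter and microRNA presumably reside; its role is not stated. A medaka tyrosinase fragment probably reflects the genomic locus from which Tol2 was originally isolated. In use, Tol2 ends allow transposase-mediated genomic integration of the cassette, with Dendra2 fluorescence marking the cells that express the microRNA.
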