Addgene plasmid #97135: Tol2-lyzC-microRNA 2184-Dendra2
Purpose: overexpression of microRNA and Dendra2 in Zebrafish
Depositing lab: Qing Deng. Depositing organization: Purdue University. Publication: Phenotypical microRNA screen reveals a noncanonical role of CDK2 in regulating neutrophil migration. Hsu AY, Wang D, Liu S, Lu J, Syahirah R, Bennin DA, Huttenlocher A, Umulis DM, Wan J, Deng Q. Proc Natl Acad Sci U S A. 2019 Aug 26. pii: 1905221116. doi: 10.1073/pnas.1905221116. PubMed 31451657.
Backbone
  Vector backbone: Tol2
  Vector type: Zebrafish
Growth in bacteria
  Bacterial resistance: Ampicillin, 100 μg/mL
  Growth temperature: 37°C
  Growth strain: DH5alpha
  Copy number: High Copy
Gene/Insert
  Gene/Insert name: microRNA 2184 Dendra2
  Species: D. rerio (zebrafish)
  Cloning method: Ligation Independent Cloning
Terms and licenses: Academic/Nonprofit Terms; Industry Terms: Not Available to Industry
How to cite: Tol2-lyzC-microRNA 2184-Dendra2 was a gift from Qing Deng (Addgene plasmid # 97135 ; http://n2t.net/addgene:97135 ; RRID:Addgene_97135)
